Addgene plasmid #178727: pAAV-VTKD4-GCaMP6f
Purpose: AAV vector for Cre- and Flp-dependent transgene expression (CRE-ON / FLP-ON) of GCaMP6f in cortical interneurons under the control of the Dlx enhancer (Dimidschstein et al 2016)
Depositing lab: Jordane Dimidschstein. Depositing organization: Broad Institute. Publication: A versatile viral toolkit for functional discovery in the nervous system. Pouchelon G, Vergara J, McMahon J, Gorissen BL, Lin JD, Vormstein-Schneider D, Niehaus JL, Burbridge TJ, Wester JC, Sherer M, Fernandez-Otero M, Allaway KC, Pelkey K, Chittajallu R, McBain CJ, Fan M, Nasse JS, Wildenberg GA, Fishell G, Dimidschstein J. Cell Rep Methods. 2022 May 26;2(6):100225. doi: 10.1016/j.crmeth.2022.100225. eCollection 2022 Jun 20. PubMed 35784651.
Backbone
  Vector backbone: pAAV-VTKD4
  Vector type: AAV
Growth in bacteria
  Bacterial resistance: Ampicillin, 100 μg/mL
  Growth temperature: 37°C
  Growth strain: NEB Stable
  Copy number: High Copy
Gene/Insert
  Gene/Insert name: GCaMP6f
  Species: Synthetic
  Cloning method: Gibson Cloning
Terms and licenses: Academic/Nonprofit Terms; Industry Terms: Not Available to Industry
How to cite: pAAV-VTKD4-GCaMP6f was a gift from Jordane Dimidschstein (Addgene plasmid # 178727 ; http://n2t.net/addgene:178727 ; RRID:Addgene_178727)
