[The description below was written by a language model from this plasmid's Addgene catalogue record and pLannotate feature annotations shown in this document.]
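Description:
pAAV-VTKD4-GCaMP6f is an adeno-associated virus transfer plasmid built on the pAAV-VTKD4 backbone for intersectional, Cre- and Flp-dependent (CRE-ON / FLP-ON) expression of the genetically encoded calcium indicator GCaMP6f. According to the catalogue entry, expression is driven by the Dlx enhancer to target cortical interneurons. This enhancer and its associated minimal promoter are not annotated in the feature table, though an unannotated stretch lies between the left ITR fragments and a chimeric β-globin/immunoglobulin intron. The plasmid is maintained in bacteria at high copy through a ColE1/pUC-type origin with ampicillin selection (AmpR), and it also carries an f1 origin. The 7,245 nt sequence shows a complete AAV2 ITR on the right side, whereas only short ITR fragments are detected on the left.

The payload combines two recombinase gates. Downstream of the intron, a pair of same-orientation minimal FRT sites flanks a stop cassette made of several polyadenylation signals (synthetic, hGH, HSV TK and a bGH fragment). This cassette terminates transcription until Flp excises it. After it, the GCaMP6f coding sequence sits in reverse orientation between opposing lox2272 and loxP pairs, a DIO/FLEx arrangement in which Cre inverts the cassette into the sense orientation and then locks it there by excising one site of each pair. Only cells that express both recombinases, and in which the enhancer is active, should therefore produce the sensor. A WPRE enhances transcript expression and a bGH poly(A) signal terminates the transcript ahead of the right ITR. The construct is intended for packaging into recombinant AAV for calcium imaging in genetically defined interneuron subpopulations.
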