Features (pLannotate 1.2.2; 28 found; start..end, strand, type, name):
     12..39      +  repeat_region  AAV2 ITR (fragment): inverted terminal repeat of adeno-associated virus serotype 2 inverted
     68..95      +  repeat_region  AAV2 ITR (fragment): inverted terminal repeat of adeno-associated virus serotype 2 inverted
    873..1005    +  intron         chimeric intron: chimera between introns from human β-globin and immunoglobulin heavy chain genes
   1048..1081    +  protein_bind   FRT (minimal): supports FLP-mediated excision but not integration (Turan and Bode, 2011) FLP recombinase from the Saccharomyces cerevisiae 2μ plasmid
   1127..1175    +  polyA_signal   poly(A) signal: synthetic polyadenylation signal
   1184..1660    +  polyA_signal   hGH poly(A) signal: human growth hormone polyadenylation signal
   1739..1787    +  polyA_signal   HSV TK poly(A) signal: herpes simplex virus thymidine kinase polyadenylation signal (Cole and Stacy, 1985)
   1878..1894    -  polyA_signal   bGH poly(A) signal (fragment): bovine growth hormone polyadenylation signal
   1947..1980    +  protein_bind   FRT (minimal): supports FLP-mediated excision but not integration (Turan and Bode, 2011) FLP recombinase from the Saccharomyces cerevisiae 2μ plasmid
   1987..2020    +  protein_bind   lox2272: Cre-mediated recombination occurs in the 8-bp core sequence (GGATACTT). lox2272 sites are compatible with each other, but incompatible with loxP or loxN sites (Lee and Saito, 1988). Cre recombinase
   2021..2070    -  intron         β-globin intron (fragment): internally truncated intron from human β-globin
   2071..2104    +  protein_bind   loxP: Cre-mediated recombination occurs in the 8-bp core sequence (GCATACAT). Cre recombinase
   2119..2157    +  misc_feature   MCS (fragment): pUC18/19 multiple cloning site
   2158..3510    -  CDS            GCaMP6f: improved fluorescent protein-based calcium sensor (Chen et al., 2013)
   3517..3540    +  misc_feature   MCS (fragment): pUC18/19 multiple cloning site
   3560..3593    -  protein_bind   lox2272: Cre-mediated recombination occurs in the 8-bp core sequence (GGATACTT). lox2272 sites are compatible with each other, but incompatible with loxP or loxN sites (Lee and Saito, 1988). Cre recombinase
   3594..3643    -  intron         β-globin intron (fragment): internally truncated intron from human β-globin
   3644..3677    -  protein_bind   loxP: Cre-mediated recombination occurs in the 8-bp core sequence (GCATACAT). Cre recombinase
   3686..4274    +  misc_feature   WPRE: woodchuck hepatitis virus posttranscriptional regulatory element
   4282..4506    +  polyA_signal   bGH poly(A) signal: bovine growth hormone polyadenylation signal
   4508..4648    +  repeat_region  AAV2 ITR: inverted terminal repeat of adeno-associated virus serotype 2 inverted
   4653..4704    -  misc_feature   bom (fragment): basis of mobility region from pBR322
   4723..5178    +  rep_origin     f1 ori (sequence partly withheld): f1 bacteriophage origin of replication; arrow indicates direction of (+) strand synthesis
   5179..5228    -  misc_feature   bom (fragment): basis of mobility region from pBR322
   5330..5365    -  CDS            rop (fragment): Rop protein, which maintains plasmids at low copy number; rop
   5460..5564    +  promoter       AmpR promoter: bla
   5565..6425    +  CDS            AmpR: β-lactamase; bla; confers resistance to ampicillin, carbenicillin, and related antibiotics
   6596..7184    +  rep_origin     ori: high-copy-number ColE1/pMB1/pBR322/pUC origin of replication
>Addgene plasmid #178727 | pAAV-VTKD4-GCaMP6f | addgene full sequence | sequence record 355075 | Addgene NGS Result
CCTGCAGGCAGCTGCGCGCTCGCTCGCTCACTGAGGCCGCCCGGGCGTCGGGCGACCTTTGGTCGCCCGG
CCTCAGTGAGCGAGCGAGCGCGCAGAGAGGGAGTGGCCAACTCCATCACTAGGGGTTCCTGCTAGACTGC
AGAGGGCCCGCGGCCGCACGCGTTTATTCAGAATGTTATGCACTCACAGTGGTTTGGCATGCATCTGGTG
AATTTTTTTTAACGAAAAATTAGTGTTGGTTTCGATGTATGGTAGCATTCTCCCTAACGTAATTTGAATA
ATTCAGCAAAGCCCCACTACCAGCTGTACTTCTGCAGCCTCTTCCATTCTTTTCAGCATTATAATTTTGG
TTAATTTTCAATTTTAGGTCCTACGTCTCTGCAATTTGTGTATGAATAACAGAATAATTTCCCTCTTTTG
TTTCGCCTTTCCTGTTCCTGAATCTAAATAAAGATGGCTTTTTAGTATTAAAAGTGGAAGAAAATTACAG
GTAATTATCTTTGACGGTAAAAACGCTGTAATCAGCGGGCTACATGAAAAATTACTCTAATTATGGCTGC
ATTTAAGAGAATGGAAAAAAACCTTCTTGTGGATAAAAACCTTAAATTGTCCCCAATGTCTGCTTCAAAT
TGGATGGCACTGCAGCTGGAGGCTTTGTTCAGAATTGATCCTGGGGAGCTACGAACCCAAAGTTTCACAG
TAGGAAGCTAGATATCGTTTAAACTTCCTGCAGCCCGGGCTGGGCATAAAAGTCAGGGCAGAGCCATCTA
TTGCTTACATTTGCTTCTAGCCTGCAAGTCGAGGAGCGCAGCCTTCCAGAAGCAGAGCGCGGCGCCTTAA
GCTGCAGAAGTTGGTCGTGAGGCACTGGGCACGTAAGTATCAAGGTTACAAGACAGGTTTAAGGAGACCA
ATAGAAACTGGGCTTGTCGAGACAGAGAAGACTCTTGCGTTTCTGATAGGCACCTATTGGTCTTACTGAC
ATCCACTTTGCCTTTCTCTCCACAGGTGTCCACTCCCAGTTCAATTACAGCTCTTAAGAAAGCTAGCGAA
GTTCCTATTCTCTAGAAAGTATAGGAACTTCCCTCAGCACCATGGCTAGCGGCAGCCTCGGAGTTTGAAT
AGATAGAATAAAATATCTTTATTTTCATTCCATCTGTGTGTTGGTTTTTTGTGTGAGATCTACGGGTGGC
ATCCCTGTGACCCCTCCCCAGTGCCTCTCCTGGCCCTGGAAGTTGCCACTCCAGTGCCCACCAGCCTTGT
CCTAATAAAATTAAGTTGCATCATTTTGTCTGACTAGGTGTCCTTCTATAATATTATGGGGTGGAGGGGG
GTGGTATGGAGCAAGGGGCAAGTTGGGAAGACAACCTGTAGGGCCTGCGGGGTCTATTGGGAACCAAGCT
GGAGTGCAGTGGCACAATCTTGGCTCACTGCAATCTCCGCCTCCTGGGTTCAAGCGATTCTCCTGCCTCA
GGCTCCCGAGTTGTTGGGATTCCAGGCATGCATGACCAGGCTCAGCTAATTTTTGTTTTTTTGGTAGAGA
CGGGGTTTCACCATATTGGCCAGGCTGGTCTCCAACTCCTAATCTCAGGTGATCTACCCACCTTGGCCTC
CCAAATTGCTGGGATTACAGGCGTGAACCACTGCTCCCTTCCCTGTCCTTCTGCCTCAGCTAATTGAGTA
GGGGGGAGGCTAACTGAAACACGGAAGGAGACAATACCGGAAGGAACCCGCGCTATGACGGCAATAAAAA
GACAGAATAAAACGCACGGGTGTTGGGTCGTTTGTTCATAAACGCGGGGTTCGGTCCCAGGGCTGGCACT
CTGTCGATACCCCACCGAGACCCCATTGGGGCCAATACGCCCGCGTTTCTTCCTTTTCCCCACCCCACCC
CCCAAGTTCGGGTGAAGGCCCAGGGCTCGCAGCCAACGTCGGGGCGGCAGGCCGTGGAAGTTCCTATTCT
CTAGAAAGTATAGGAACTTCTCCGGAATAACTTCGTATAGGATACTTTATACGAAGTTATGCAGAATGGT
AGCTGGATTGTAGCTGCTATTAGCAATATGAAACCTCTTAATAACTTCGTATAGCATACATTATACGAAG
TTATAACGCGCCACTAGTGAATTCGAGCTCGGTACCCGGGGATCCTCTAGAGTCGACTCACTTCGCTGTC
ATCATTTGTACAAACTCTTCGTAGTTTACCTGACCATCCCCATCGATGTCTGCTTCCCTGATCATTTCAT
CAACCTCTTCATCTGTTAACTTCTCTCCAAGGTTTGTCATCACGTGGCGAAGCTCTGCTGCACTGATGTA
GCCATTGCCATCCTTATCAAACACACCGAACGCTTCTCTAATTTCTTCTTCCGTGTCCCTGTATTTCATT
TTTCTTGCCATCATTGTCAGGAACTCAGGGAAGTCGATTGTGCCGTCACCGTCGGCATCTACTTCATTGA
TCATGTCCTGCAGCTCTGCTTCTGTGGGGTTCTGCCCCAGAGACCGCATCACCGTCCCCAGCTCCTTGGT
TGTTATTGTCCCATCCCCGTCCTTGTCAAATAGGGAGAATTCCTCTTTAAATTCTGCGATCTGCTCTTCA
GTCAGTTGGTCCGGCAGGTTGTACTCCAGCTTGTGCCCCAGGATGTTGCCGTCCTCCTTGAAGTCGATGC
CCTTCAGCTCGATGCGGTTCACCAGGGTGTCGCCCTCGAACTTCACCTCGGCGCGGGTCTTGTAGTTGCC
GTCGTCCTTGAAGAAGATGGTGCGCTCCTGGATGTAGCCTTCGGGCATGGCGGACTTGAAGAAGTCGTGC
TGCTTCATGTGGTCGGGGTAGCGGCTGAAGCACTGCACGCCGTAGGTCAGGGTGGTCACGAGGGTGGGCC
AGGGCACGGGCAGCTTGCCGGTGGTGCAGATGAACTTCAGGGTCAGCTTGCCGTAGGTGGCATCGCCCTC
ACCCTCGCCGGACACGCTGAACTTGTGGCCGTTTACGTCGCCGTCCAGCTCGACCAGGATGGGCACCACC
CCGGTGAACAGCTCCTCGCCCTTGCTCACCATGCTCCCTCCGGTACCGCCCTTGTACAGCTCGTCCATGC
CGAGAGTGATCCCGGCGGCGGTCACGAACTCCAGCAGGACCATGTGATCGCGCTTCTCGTTGGGGTCTTT
CGAAAGTTTGGACTGCACGCTCAGGTAGTGGTTGTCGGGCAGCAGCACGGGGCCGTCGCCGATGGGGGTG
TTCTGCTGGTAGTGGTAGGCGAGCTGCACGCCGCCGTCCTCGATGTTGTGGCGGATCTTGAAGTTCGCCT
TGATGCCGTTCTTCTGCTTGTCGGCCTTGATATAGACGTTCTCGAGTGAGCTCAGCCGACCTATAGCTCT
GACTGCGTGACCTGTCTTATTCCACTTACGACGTGATGAGTCGACCATGGTGGCGAGATCCTTATCGTCA
TCGTCGTACAGATCCCGACCCATTTGCTGTCCACCAGTCATGCTAGCCATACCATGATGATGATGATGAT
GAGAACCCATGGTGGCGTCGACCTGCAGGCATGCAAGCTTTACTAGTGGTGGCGCTAGCATAACTTCGTA
TAAAGTATCCTATACGAAGTTATTTGCCTTAACCCAGAAATTATCACTGTTATTCTTTAGAATGGTGCAA
AGAATAACTTCGTATAATGTATGCTATACGAAGTTATGGCGCGCCAATCAACCTCTGGATTACAAAATTT
GTGAAAGATTGACTGGTATTCTTAACTATGTTGCTCCTTTTACGCTATGTGGATACGCTGCTTTAATGCC
TTTGTATCATGCTATTGCTTCCCGTATGGCTTTCATTTTCTCCTCCTTGTATAAATCCTGGTTGCTGTCT
CTTTATGAGGAGTTGTGGCCCGTTGTCAGGCAACGTGGCGTGGTGTGCACTGTGTTTGCTGACGCAACCC
CCACTGGTTGGGGCATTGCCACCACCTGTCAGCTCCTTTCCGGGACTTTCGCTTTCCCCCTCCCTATTGC
CACGGCGGAACTCATCGCCGCCTGCCTTGCCCGCTGCTGGACAGGGGCTCGGCTGTTGGGCACTGACAAT
TCCGTGGTGTTGTCGGGGAAGCTGACGTCCTTTCCATGGCTGCTCGCCTGTGTTGCCACCTGGATTCTGC
GCGGGACGTCCTTCTGCTACGTCCCTTCGGCCCTCAATCCAGCGGACCTTCCTTCCCGCGGCCTGCTGCC
GGCTCTGCGGCCTCTTCCGCGTCTTCGCCTTCGCCCTCAGACGAGTCGGATCTCCCTTTGGGCCGCCTCC
CCGCCTGGATCCTGTGCCTTCTAGTTGCCAGCCATCTGTTGTTTGCCCCTCCCCCGTGCCTTCCTTGACC
CTGGAAGGTGCCACTCCCACTGTCCTTTCCTAATAAAATGAGGAAATTGCATCGCATTGTCTGAGTAGGT
GTCATTCTATTCTGGGGGGTGGGGTGGGGCAGGACAGCAAGGGGGAGGATTGGGAAGACAATAGCAGGCA
TGCTGGGGATGCGGTGGGCTCTATGGCAGGAACCCCTAGTGATGGAGTTGGCCACTCCCTCTCTGCGCGC
TCGCTCGCTCACTGAGGCCGGGCGACCAAAGGTCGCCCGACGCCCGGGCTTTGCCCGGGCGGCCTCAGTG
AGCGAGCGAGCGCGCAGCTGCCTGCAGGGGCGCCTGATGCGGTATTTTCTCCTTACGCATCTGTGCGGTA
TTTCACACCGCATA
[95 nt withheld, positions 4705-4799]
T
[46 nt withheld, positions 4801-4846]
C
[141 nt withheld, positions 4848-4988]
CCTTTGACGTTGGAGTCCACGTTCTTT
[37 nt withheld, positions 5016-5052]
ACTCTATCTCGGGCTATTCTTTTGATTTATAAGGGATTTTGCCGATTTCGGTCTATTGGTTAAAAAATGA
GCTGATTTAACAAAAATTTAACGCGAATTTTAACAAAATATTAACGTTTACAATTTTATGGTGCACTCTC
AGTACAATCTGCTCTGATGCCGCATAGTTAAGCCAGCCCCGACACCCGCCAACACCCGCTGACGCGCCCT
GACGGGCTTGTCTGCTCCCGGCATCCGCTTACAGACAAGCTGTGACCGTCTCCGGGAGCTGCATGTGTCA
GAGGTTTTCACCGTCATCACCGAAACGCGCGAGACGAAAGGGCCTCGTGATACGCCTATTTTTATAGGTT
AATGTCATGATAATAATGGTTTCTTAGACGTCAGGTGGCACTTTTCGGGGAAATGTGCGCGGAACCCCTA
TTTGTTTATTTTTCTAAATACATTCAAATATGTATCCGCTCATGAGACAATAACCCTGATAAATGCTTCA
ATAATATTGAAAAAGGAAGAGTATGAGTATTCAACATTTCCGTGTCGCCCTTATTCCCTTTTTTGCGGCA
TTTTGCCTTCCTGTTTTTGCTCACCCAGAAACGCTGGTGAAAGTAAAAGATGCTGAAGATCAGTTGGGTG
CACGAGTGGGTTACATCGAACTGGATCTCAACAGCGGTAAGATCCTTGAGAGTTTTCGCCCCGAAGAACG
TTTTCCAATGATGAGCACTTTTAAAGTTCTGCTATGTGGCGCGGTATTATCCCGTATTGACGCCGGGCAA
GAGCAACTCGGTCGCCGCATACACTATTCTCAGAATGACTTGGTTGAGTACTCACCAGTCACAGAAAAGC
ATCTTACGGATGGCATGACAGTAAGAGAATTATGCAGTGCTGCCATAACCATGAGTGATAACACTGCGGC
CAACTTACTTCTGACAACGATCGGAGGACCGAAGGAGCTAACCGCTTTTTTGCACAACATGGGGGATCAT
GTAACTCGCCTTGATCGTTGGGAACCGGAGCTGAATGAAGCCATACCAAACGACGAGCGTGACACCACGA
TGCCTGTAGCAATGGCAACAACGTTGCGCAAACTATTAACTGGCGAACTACTTACTCTAGCTTCCCGGCA
ACAATTAATAGACTGGATGGAGGCGGATAAAGTTGCAGGACCACTTCTGCGCTCGGCCCTTCCGGCTGGC
TGGTTTATTGCTGATAAATCTGGAGCCGGTGAGCGTGGGTCTCGCGGTATCATTGCAGCACTGGGGCCAG
ATGGTAAGCCCTCCCGTATCGTAGTTATCTACACGACGGGGAGTCAGGCAACTATGGATGAACGAAATAG
ACAGATCGCTGAGATAGGTGCCTCACTGATTAAGCATTGGTAACTGTCAGACCAAGTTTACTCATATATA
CTTTAGATTGATTTAAAACTTCATTTTTAATTTAAAAGGATCTAGGTGAAGATCCTTTTTGATAATCTCA
TGACCAAAATCCCTTAACGTGAGTTTTCGTTCCACTGAGCGTCAGACCCCGTAGAAAAGATCAAAGGATC
TTCTTGAGATCCTTTTTTTCTGCGCGTAATCTGCTGCTTGCAAACAAAAAAACCACCGCTACCAGCGGTG
GTTTGTTTGCCGGATCAAGAGCTACCAACTCTTTTTCCGAAGGTAACTGGCTTCAGCAGAGCGCAGATAC
CAAATACTGTTCTTCTAGTGTAGCCGTAGTTAGGCCACCACTTCAAGAACTCTGTAGCACCGCCTACATA
CCTCGCTCTGCTAATCCTGTTACCAGTGGCTGCTGCCAGTGGCGATAAGTCGTGTCTTACCGGGTTGGAC
TCAAGACGATAGTTACCGGATAAGGCGCAGCGGTCGGGCTGAACGGGGGGTTCGTGCACACAGCCCAGCT
TGGAGCGAACGACCTACACCGAACTGAGATACCTACAGCGTGAGCTATGAGAAAGCGCCACGCTTCCCGA
AGGGAGAAAGGCGGACAGGTATCCGGTAAGCGGCAGGGTCGGAACAGGAGAGCGCACGAGGGAGCTTCCA
GGGGGAAACGCCTGGTATCTTTATAGTCCTGTCGGGTTTCGCCACCTCTGACTTGAGCGTCGATTTTTGT
GATGCTCGTCAGGGGGGCGGAGCCTATGGAAAAACGCCAGCAACGCGGCCTTTTTACGGTTCCTGGCCTT
TTGCTGGCCTTTTGCTCACATGT
